>Addgene plasmid #184750 | pPL001 | addgene full sequence | sequence record 365374 | Addgene NGS Result
GACAGACCTCCCACTTAGATTGCCACGCATAGAGCTAGCGAGTCAGCGAAAAGCATGACGCGCTTTCAAG
CGTGGCGAGTATGTGAACCAAGGCTTCGGACAGGACTATATACTTAGGTTTGATCTCGCCCCGAGAACTG
TAAACCTCAACATTTATAGATTATTAGGGATAACAGGGTAATATAACTTCGTATAGGATACTTTATACGA
AGTTATGGCTCCGGTGCCCGTCAGTGGGCAGAGCGCACATCGCCCACAGTCCCCGAGAAGTTGGGGGGAG
GGGTCGGCAATTGAACCGGTGCCTAGAGAAGGTGGCGCGGGGTAAACTGGGAAAGTGATGTCGTGTACTG
GCTCCGCCTTTTTCCCGAGGGTGGGGGAGAACCGTATATAAGTGCAGTAGTCGCCGTGAACGTTCTTTTT
CGCAACGGGTTTGCCGCCAGAACACAGGTAAGTGCCGTGTGTGGTTCCCGCGGGCCTGGCCTCTTTACGG
GTTATGGCCCTTGCGTGCCTTGAATTACTTCCACCTGGCTGCAGTACGTGATTCTTGATCCCGAGCTTCG
GGTTGGAAGTGGGTGGGAGAGTTCGAGGCCTTGCGCTTAAGGAGCCCCTTCGCCTCGTGCTTGAGTTGAG
GCCTGGCCTGGGCGCTGGGGCCGCCGCGTGCGAATCTGGTGGCACCTTCGCGCCTGTCTCGCTGCTTTCG
ATAAGTCTCTAGCCATTTAAAATTTTTGATGACCTGCTGCGACGCTTTTTTTCTGGCAAGATAGTCTTGT
AAATGCGGGCCAAGATCTGCACACTGGTATTTCGGTTTTTGGGGCCGCGGGCGGCGACGGGGCCCGTGCG
TCCCAGCGCACATGTTCGGCGAGGCGGGGCCTGCGAGCGCGGCCACCGAGAATCGGACGGGGGTAGTCTC
AAGCTGGCCGGCCTGCTCTGGTGCCTAGTCTCGCGCCGCCGTGTATCGCCCCGCCCTGGGCGGCAAGGCT
GGCCCGGTCGGCACCAGTTGCGTGAGCGGAAAGATGGCCGCTTCCCGGCCCTACTGCAGGGAGCTCAAAA
TGGAGGACGCGGCGCTCGGGAGAGCGGGCGGGTGAGTCACCCACACAAAGGAAAAGGGCCTTTCCGTCCT
CAGCCGTCGCTTCATGTGACTCCACGGAGTACCGGGCGCTGTCCAGGCACCTCGATTAGTTCTCGAGCTT
TTGGAGTACGTCGTCTTTAGGTTGGGGGGAGGGGTTTTATGCGATGGAGTTTCCCCACACTGAGTGGGTG
GAGACTGAAGTTAGGCCAGCTTGGCACTTGATGTAATTCTCCTTGGAATTTGCCCTTTTTGAGTTTGGAT
CTTGGTTCATTCTCAAGCCTCAGACAGTGGTTCAAAGTTTTTTTCTTCCATTTCAGGTGTCGTGATCTCT
AGAAGCTGGGTACCAATGGTGAGCAAGGGCGAGGAGCTGTTCACCGGGGTGGTGCCCATCCTGGTCGAGC
TGGACGGCGACGTAAACGGCCACAAGTTCAGCGTGTCCGGCGAGGGCGAGGGCGATGCCACCTACGGCAA
GCTGACCCTGAAGTTCATCTGCACCACCGGCAAGCTGCCCGTGCCCTGGCCCACCCTCGTGACCACCCTG
ACCTACGGCGTGCAGTGCTTCAGCCGCTACCCCGACCACATGAAGCAGCACGACTTCTTCAAGTCCGCCA
TGCCCGAAGGCTACGTCCAGGAGCGCACCATCTTCTTCAAGGACGACGGCAACTACAAGACCCGCGCCGA
GGTGAAGTTCGAGGGCGACACCCTGGTGAACCGCATCGAGCTGAAGGGCATCGACTTCAAGGAGGACGGC
AACATCCTGGGGCACAAGCTGGAGTACAACTACAACAGCCACAACGTCTATATCATGGCCGACAAGCAGA
AGAACGGCATCAAGGTGAACTTCAAGATCCGCCACAACATCGAGGACGGCAGCGTGCAGCTCGCCGACCA
CTACCAGCAGAACACCCCCATCGGCGACGGCCCCGTGCTGCTGCCCGACAACCACTACCTGAGCACCCAG
TCCGCCCTGAGCAAAGACCCCAACGAGAAGCGCGATCACATGGTCCTGCTGGAGTTCGTGACCGCCGCCG
GGATCACTCTCGGCATGGACGAGCTGTACAAGGGCAGTGGAGAGGGCAGAGGAAGTCTGCTAACATGCGG
TGACGTCGAGGAGAATCCTGGCCCAATGGCCAAGCCTTTGTCTCAAGAAGAATCCACCCTCATTGAAAGA
GCAACGGCTACAATCAACAGCATCCCCATCTCTGAGGACTACAGCGTCGCCAGCGCAGCTCTCTCTAGCG
ACGGCCGCATCTTCACTGGTGTCAATGTATATCATTTTACTGGGGGACCTTGTGCAGAACTCGTGGTGCT
GGGCACTGCTGCTGCTGCGGCAGCTGGCAACCTGACTTGTATCGTCGCGATCGGAAATGAGAACAGGGGC
ATCTTGAGCCCCTGCGGACGGTGCCGACAGGTGCTTCTCGATCTGCATCCTGGGATCAAAGCCATAGTGA
AGGACAGTGATGGACAGCCGACGGCAGTTGGGATTCGTGAATTGCTGCCCTCTGGTTATGTGTGGGAGGG
CTAAGAATTCTAACTAGAGCTCGCTGATCAGCCTCGACTGTGCCTTCTAGTTGCCAGCCATCTGTTGTTT
GCCCCTCCCCCGTGCCTTCCTTGACCCTGGAAGGTGCCACTCCCACTGTCCTTTCCTAATAAAATGAGGA
AATTGCATCGCATTGTCTGAGTAGGTGTCATTCTATTCTGGGGGGTGGGGTGGGGCAGGACAGCAAGGGG
GAGGATTGGGAAGAGAATAGCAGGCATGCTGGGGAATAACTTCGTATAGCATACATTATACGAAGTTATT
AGGGATAACAGGGTAATTTTAGGGTAGCATCAGGAATCTGAACCCTCAGAAAGTGGGGATCCCGGGTATA
GACCTTTATCTGCGGTTCAAGTTAGGCATAAGGCTGCATGCTACCTTGTCACACCTACACTGCTCGAAGT
AAATATGGGAAGCGTGCGACCTGGCTCCAGGCGTTCCGCGCCGCCACGTGTTCGTTAACTGTTGATTGGT
GGCACATAGAGGTCGCCTGACGCATATACCTTTTTCAACTGAAAAATTGGGAGAAAAAGGAAAGGTGAGA
GCGCCGGAACCGGCTTTTCATATAGAATAGAGAAGCGTTCATGACTAAATGCTTGCATCACAATACTTGA
AGTTGACAATATTATTTAAGGACCTATTGTTTTTTCCAATAGGTGGTTAGCAATCGTCTTACTTTCTAAC
TTTTCTTACCTTTTACATTTCAGCAATATATATATATATTTCAAGGATATACCATTCTAATGTCTGCCCC
TAAGAAGATCGTCGTTTTGCCAGGTGACCACGTTGGTCAAGAAATCACAGCCGAAGCCATTAAGGTTCTT
AAAGCTATTTCTGATGTTCGTTCCAATGTCAAGTTCGATTTCGAAAATCATTTAATTGGTGGTGCTGCTA
TCGATGCTACAGGTGTTCCACTTCCAGATGAGGCGCTGGAAGCCTCCAAGAAGGCTGATGCCGTTTTGTT
AGGTGCTGTGGGTGGTCCTAAATGGGGTACCGGTAGTGTTAGACCTGAACAAGGTTTACTAAAAATCCGT
AAAGAACTTCAATTGTACGCCAACTTAAGACCATGTAACTTTGCATCCGACTCTCTTTTAGACTTATCTC
CAATCAAGCCACAATTTGCTAAAGGTACTGACTTCGTTGTTGTCAGAGAATTAGTGGGAGGTATTTACTT
TGGTAAGAGAAAGGAAGACGATGGTGATGGTGTCGCTTGGGATAGTGAACAATACACCGTTCCAGAAGTG
CAAAGAATCACAAGAATGGCCGCTTTCATGGCCCTACAACATGAGCCACCATTGCCTATTTGGTCCTTGG
ATAAAGCTAATGTTTTGGCCTCTTCAAGATTATGGAGAAAAACTGTGGAGGAAACCATCAAGAACGAATT
CCCTACATTGAAGGTTCAACATCAATTGATTGATTCTGCCGCCATGATCCTAGTTAAGAACCCAACCCAC
CTAAATGGTATTATAATCACCAGCAACATGTTTGGTGATATCATCTCCGATGAAGCCTCCGTTATCCCAG
GTTCCTTGGGTTTGTTGCCATCTGCGTCCTTGGCCTCTTTGCCAGACAAGAACACCGCATTTGGTTTGTA
CGAACCATGCCACGGTTCTGCTCCAGATTTGCCAAAGAATAAGGTCAACCCTATCGCCACTATCTTGTCT
GCTGCAATGATGTTGAAATTGTCATTGAACTTGCCTGAAGAAGGTAAGGCCATTGAAGATGCAGTTAAAA
AGGTTTTGGATGCAGGTATCAGAACTGGTGATTTAGGTGGTTCCAACAGTACCACCGAAGTCGGTGATGC
TGTCGCCGAAGAAGTTAAGAAAATCCTTGCTTAAAAAGATTCTCTTTTTTTATGATATTTGTACATAAAC
TTTATAAATGAAATTCATAATAGAAACGACACGAAATTACAAAATGGAATATGTTCATAGGGTAGACGAA
ACTATATACGCAATCTACATACATTTATCAAGAAGGAGAAAAAGGAGGATGTAAAGGAATACAGGTAAGC
AAATTGATACTAATGGCTCAACGTGATAAGGAAAAAGAATTGCACTTTAACATTAATATTGACAAGGAGG
AGGGCACCGCGGCCGCCCAACTACGCAGCCGATCAACAACAGAAACGCGACGGTCGAGATGAGGAACGCA
CACTGGAGCCTTTATCAGATGGTGTTGATTTCAATTACTCCGGAGCGTGATGCGGATCAAAGTAACCGCG
ATGGAAGGTGGGGGACTCGAAATAGATCCGTTCTTAGCCCTGCGAAACATCTACTGTACACCACATGCAA
CAGCCACAATTCTCATGTTTGACAGCTTATCATCGAATTTCTGCCATTCATCCGCTTATTATCACTTATT
CAGGCGTAGCAACCAGGCGTTTAAGGGCACCAATAACTGCCTTAAAAAAATTAGAAAAACTCATCGAGCA
TCAAATGAAACTGCAATTTATTCATATCAGGATTATCAATACCATATTTTTGAAAAAGCCGTTTCTGTAA
TGAAGGAGAAAACTCACCGAGGCAGTTCCATAGGATGGCAAGATCCTGGTATCGGTCTGCGATTCCGACT
CGTCCAACATCAATACAACCTATTAATTTCCCCTCGTCAAAAATAAGGTTATCAAGTGAGAAATCACCAT
GAGTGACGACTGAATCCGGTGAGAATGGCAAAAGTTTATGCATTTCTTTCCAGACTTGTTCAACAGGCCA
GCCATTACGCTCGTCATCAAAATCACTCGCATCAACCAAACCGTTATTCATTCGTGATTGCGCCTGAGCC
AGACGAAATACGCGATCGCTGTTAAAAGGACAATTACAAACAGGAATCGAATGCAACCGGCGCAGGAACA
CTGCCAGCGCATCAACAATATTTTCACCTGAATCAGGATATTCTTCTAATACCTGGAATGCTGTTTTTCC
GGGGATCGCAGTGGTGAGTAACCATGCATCATCAGGAGTACGGATAAAATGCTTGATGGTCGGAAGAGGC
ATAAATTCCGTCAGCCAGTTTAGTCTGACCATCTCATCTGTAACATCATTGGCAACGCTACCTTTGCCAT
GTTTCAGAAACAACTCTGGCGCATCGGGCTTCCCATACAATCGATAGATTGTCGCACCTGATTGCCCGAC
ATTATCGCGAGCCCATTTATACCCATATAAATCAGCATCCATGTTGGAATTTAATCGCGGCCTCGAGCAA
GACGTTTCCCGTTGAATATGGCTCATTTTAGCTTCCTTAGCTCCTGAAAATCTCGATAACTCAAAAAATA
CGTCCGGTAGTGATCTTATTTCATTATGGTGAAAGTTGGAACCTCTTACGTGCCGATCAACGTCCCTGGG
TCCTTTTCATCACGTGGGTGATGCTGCCAACTTACTGATTTAGTGTATGATGGTGTTTTTGAGGTGCTCC
AGTGGCTTCTGTTTCTATCAGCTGTCCCTCCTGTTCAGCTACTGACGGGGTGGTGCGTAACGGCAAAAGC
ACCGCCGGACATCAGCGCTATCTCTGCTCTCACTGCCGTAAAACATGGCAACTGCAGTTCACTTACACCG
CTTCTCAACCCGGTACGCACCAGAAAATCATTGATATGGCCATGAATGGCGTTGGATGCCGGGCAACAGC
CCGCATTATGGGCGTTGGCCTCAACACGATTTTACGTCACTTAAAAAACTCAGGCCGCAGTCGGTAACCT
CGCGCATACAGCCGGGCAGTGACGTCATCGTCTGCGCGGAAATGGACGAACAGTGGGGCTATGTCGGGGC
TAAATCGCGCCAGCGCTGGCTGTTTTACGCGTATGACAGTCTCCGGAAGACGGTTGTTGCGCACGTATTC
GGTGAACGCACTATGGCGACGCTGGGGCGTCTTATGAGCCTGCTGTCACCCTTTGACGTGGTGATATGGA
TGACGGATGGCTGGCCGCTGTATGAATCCCGCCTGAAGGGAAAGCTGCACGTAATCAGCAAGCGATATAC
GCAGCGAATTGAGCGGCATAACCTGAATCTGAGGCAGCACCTGGCACGGCTGGGACGGAAGTCGCTGTCG
TTCTCAAAATCGGTGGAGCTGCATGACAAAGTCATCGGGCATTATCTGAACATAAAACACTATCAATAAG
TTGGAGTCATTACCCATCACGTGCTATAAAAATAATTATAATTTAAATTTTTTAATATAAATATATAAAT
TAAAAATAGAAAGTAAAAAAAGAAATTAAAGAAAAAATAGTTTTTGTTTTCCGAAGATGTAAAAGACTCT
AGGGGGATCGCCAACAAATACTACCTTTTATCTTGCTCTTCCTGCTCTCAGGTATTAATGCCGAATTGTT
TCATCTTGTCTGTGTAGAAGACCACACACGAAAATCCTGTGATTTTACATTTTACTTATCGTTAATCGAA
TGTATATCTATTTAATCTGCTTTTCTTGTCTAATAAATATATATGTAAAGTACGCTTTTTGTTGAAATTT
TTTAAACCTTTGTTTATTTTTTTTTCTTCATTCCGTAACTCTTCTACCTTCTTTATTTACTTTCTAAAAT
CCAAATACAAAACATAAAAATAAATAAACACAGAGTAAATTCCCAAATTATTCCATCATTAAAAGATACG
AGGCGCGTGTAAGTTACAGGCAAGCGATCTTTTCGCCAAAAGTTGGCCCAGGGCTTCCCGGTATCAACAG
GGACACCAGGATTTATTTATTCTGCGAAGTGATCTTCCGTCACAGGTATTTATTCGCGATAAGCTCATGG
AGCGGCGTAACCGTCGCACAGGAAGGACAGAGAAAGCGCGGATCTGGGAAGTGACGGACAGAACGGTCAG
GACCTGGATTGGGGAGGCGGTTGCCGCCGCTGCTGCTGACGGTGTGACGTTCTCTGTTCCGGTCACACCA
CATACGTTCCGCCATTCCTATGCGATGCACATGCTGTATGCCGGTATACCGCTGAAAGTTCTGCAAAGCC
TGATGGGACATAAGTCCATCAGTTCAACGGAAGTCTACACGAAGGTTTTTGCGCTGGATGTGGCTGCCCG
GCACCGGGTGCAGTTTGCGATGCCGGAGTCTGATGCGGTTGCGATGCTGAAACAATTATCCTGAGAATAA
ATGCCTTGGCCTTTATATGGAAATGTGGAACTGAGTGGATATGCTGTTTTTGTCTGTTAAACAGAGAAGC
TGGCTGTTATCCACTGAGAAGCGAGCGAAACAGTCGGGAAAATCTCCCATTATCGTAGAGATCCGCATTA
TTAATCTCAGGAGCCTGTGTAGCGTTTATAGGAAGTAGTGTTCTGTCATGATGCCTGCAAGCGGTAACGA
AAACGATTTGAATATGCCTTCAGGAACAATAGAAATCTTCGTGCGGTGTTACGTTGAAGTGGAGCGGATT
ATGTCAGCAATGGACAGAACAACCTAATGAACACAGAACCATGATGTGGTCTGTCCTTTTACAGCCAGTA
GTGCTCGCCGCAGTCGAGCGACAGGGCGAAGCCCTCGAGCTGGTTGCCCTCGCCGCTGGGCTGGCGGCTG
TCTATGGCCCTGCAAACGCGCCAGAAACGCCGTCGAAGCCGTGTGCGAGACACCGCGGCCGGCCGCCGGC
GTTGTGGATACCTCGCGGAAAACTTGGCCCTCACTGACAGATGAGGGGCGGACGTTGACACTTGAGGGGC
CGACTCACCCGGCGCGGCGTTGACAGATGAGGGGCAGGCTCGATTTCGGCCGGCGACGTGGAGCTGGACA
GCCTCGCAAATCGGCGAAAACGCCTGATTTTACGCGAGTTTCCCACAGATGATGTGGACAAGCCTGGGGA
TAAGTGCCCTGCGGTATTGACACTTGAGGGGCGCGACTACTGACAGATGAGGGGCGCGATCCTTGACACT
TGAGGGGCAGAGTGCTGACAGATGAGGGGCGCACCTATTGACATTTGAGGGGCTGTCCACAGGCAGAAAA
TCCAGCATTTGCAAGGGTTTCCGCCCGTTTTTCGGCCACCGCTAACCTGTCTTTTAACCTGCTTTTAAAC
CAATATTTATAAACCTTGTTTTTAACCAGGGCTGCGCCCTGTGCGCGTGACCGCGCACGCCGAAGGGGGG
TGCCCCCCCTTCTCGAACCCTCCCGGTCGAGTGAGCGAGGAAGCACCAGGGAACAGCACTTATATATTCT
GCTTACACACGATGCCTGAAAAAACTTCCCTTGGGGTTATCCACTTATCCACGGGGATATTTTTATAATT
ATTTTTTTTATAGTTTTTAGATCTTCTTTTTTAGAGCGCCTTGTAGGCCTTTATCCATGCTGGTTCTAGA
GAAGGTGTTGTGACAAATTGCCCTTTCAGTGTGACAAATCACCCTCAAATGACAGTCCTGTCTGTGACAA
ATTGCCCTTAACCCTGTGACAAATTGCCCTCAGAAGAAGCTGTTTTTTCACAAAGTTATCCCTGCTTATT
GACTCTTTTTTATTTAGTGTGACAATCTAAAAACTTGTCACACTTCACATGGATCTGTCATGGCGGAAAC
AGCGGTTATCAATCACAAGAAACGTAAAAATAGCCCGCGAATCGTCCAGTCAAACGACCTCACTGAGGCG
GCATATAGTCTCTCCCGGGATCAAAAACGTATGCTGTATCTGTTCGTTGACCAGATCAGAAAATCTGATG
GCACCCTACAGGAACATGACGGTATCTGCGAGATCCATGTTGCTAAATATGCTGAAATATTCGGATTGAC
CTCTGCGGAAGCCAGTAAGGATATACGGCAGGCATTGAAGAGTTTCGCGGGGAAGGAAGTGGTTTTTTAT
CGCCCTGAAGAGGATGCCGGCGATGAAAAAGGCTATGAATCTTTTCCTTGGTTTATCAAACGTGCGCACA
GTCCATCCAGAGGGCTTTACAGTGTACATATCAACCCATATCTCATTCCCTTCTTTATCGGGTTACAGAA
CCGGTTTACGCAGTTTCGGCTTAGTGAAACAAAAGAAATCACCAATCCGTATGCCATGCGTTTATACGAA
TCCCTGTGTCAGTATCGTAAGCCGGATGGCTCAGGCATTGTCTCTCTGAAAATCGACTGGATCATAGAGC
GTTACCAGCTGCCTCAAAGTTACCAGCGTATGCCTGACTTCCGCCGCCGCTTCCTGCAGGTCTGTGTTAA
TGAGATCAACAGCAGAACTCCAATGCGCCTCTCATACATTGAGAAAAAGAAAGGCCGCCAGACGACTCAT
ATCGTATTTTCCTTCCGCGATATCACTTCCATGACGACAGGATAGTCTGAGGGTTATCTGTCACAGATTT
GAGGGTGGTTCGTCACATTTGTTCTGACCTACTGAGGGTAATTTGTCACAGTTTTGCTGTTTCCTTCAGC
CTGCATGGATTTTCTCATACTTTTTGAACTGTAATTTTTAAGGAAGCCAAATTTGAGGGCAGTTTGTCAC
AGTTGATTTCCTTCTCTTTCCCTTCGTCATGTGACCTGATATCGGGGGTTAGTTCGTCATCATTGATGAG
GGTTGATTATCACAGTTTATTACTCTGAATTGGCTATCCGCGTGTGTACCTCTACCTGGAGTTTTTCCCA
CGGTGGATATTTCTTCTTGCGCTGAGCGTAAGAGCTATCTGACAGAACAGTTCTTCTTTGCTTCCTCGCC
AGTTCGCTCGCTATGCTCGGTTACACGGCTGCGGCGAGCGCTAGTGATAATAAGTGACTGAGGTATGTGC
TCTTCTTATCTCCTTTTGTAGTGTTGCTCTTATTTTAAACAACTTTGCGGTTTTTTGATGACTTTGCGAT
TTTGTTGTTGCTTTGCAGTAAATTGCAAGATTTAATAAAAAAACGCAAAGCAATGATTAAAGGATGTTCA
GAATGAAACTCATGGAAACACTTAACCAGTGCATAAACGCTGGTCATGAAATGACGAAGGCTATCGCCAT
TGCACAGTTTAATGATGACAGCCCGGAAGCGAGGAAAATAACCCGGCGCTGGAGAATAGGTGAAGCAGCG
GATTTAGTTGGGGTTTCTTCTCAGGCTATCAGAGATGCCGAGAAAGCAGGGCGACTACCGCACCCGGATA
TGGAAATTCGAGGACGGGTTGAGCAACGTGTTGGTTATACAATTGAACAAATTAATCATATGCGTGATGT
GTTTGGTACGCGATTGCGACGTGCTGAAGACGTATTTCCACCGGTGATCGGGGTTGCTGCCCATAAAGGT
GGCGTTTACAAAACCTCAGTTTCTGTTCATCTTGCTCAGGATCTGGCTCTGAAGGGGCTACGTGTTTTGC
TCGTGGAAGGTAACGACCCCCAGGGAACAGCCTCAATGTATCACGGATGGGTACCAGATCTTCATATTCA
TGCAGAAGACACTCTCCTGCCTTTCTATCTTGGGGAAAAGGACGATGTCACTTATGCAATAAAGCCCACT
TGCTGGCCGGGGCTTGACATTATTCCTTCCTGTCTGGCTCTGCACCGTATTGAAACTGAGTTAATGGGCA
AATTTGATGAAGGTAAACTGCCCACCGATCCACACCTGATGCTCCGACTGGCCATTGAAACTGTTGCTCA
TGACTATGATGTCATAGTTATTGACAGCGCGCCTAACCTGGGTATCGGCACGATTAATGTCGTATGTGCT
GCTGATGTGCTGATTGTTCCCACGCCTGCTGAGTTGTTTGACTACACCTCCGCACTGCAGTTTTTCGATA
TGCTTCGTGATCTGCTCAAGAACGTTGATCTTAAAGGGTTCGAGCCTGATGTACGTATTTTGCTTACCAA
ATACAGCAATAGCAATGGCTCTCAGTCCCCGTGGATGGAGGAGCAAATTCGGGATGCCTGGGGAAGCATG
GTTCTAAAAAATGTTGTACGTGAAACGGATGAAGTTGGTAAAGGTCAGATCCGGATGAGAACTGTTTTTG
AACAGGCCATTGATCAACGCTCTTCAACTGGTGCCTGGAGAAATGCTCTTTCTATTTGGGAACCTGTCTG
CAATGAAATTTTCGATCGTCTGATTAAACCACGCTGGGAGATTAGATAATGAAGCGTGCGCCTGTTATTC
CAAAACATACGCTCAATACTCAACCGGTTGAAGATACTTCGTTATCGACACCAGCTGCCCCGATGGTGGA
TTCGTTAATTGCGCGCGTAGGAGTAATGGCTCGCGGTAATGCCATTACTTTGCCTGTATGTGGTCGGGAT
GTGAAGTTTACTCTTGAAGTGCTCCGGGGTGATAGTGTTGAGAAGACCTCTCGGGTATGGTCAGGTAATG
AACGTGACCAGGAGCTGCTTACTGAGGACGCACTGGATGATCTCATCCCTTCTTTTCTACTGACTGGTCA
ACAGACACCGGCGTTCGGTCGAAGAGTATCTGGTGTCATAGAAATTGCCGATGGGAGTCGCCGTCGTAAA
GCTGCTGCACTTACCGAAAGTGATTATCGTGTTCTGGTTGGCGAGCTGGATGATGAGCAGATGGCTGCAT
TATCCAGATTGGGTAACGATTATCGCCCAACAAGTGCTTATGAACGTGGTCAGCGTTATGCAAGCCGATT
GCAGAATGAATTTGCTGGAAATATTTCTGCGCTGGCTGATGCGGAAAATATTTCACGTAAGATTATTACC
CGCTGTATCAACACCGCCAAATTGCCTAAATCAGTTGTTGCTCTTTTTTCTCACCCCGGTGAACTATCTG
CCCGGTCAGGTGATGCACTTCAAAAAGCCTTTACAGATAAAGAGGAATTACTTAAGCAGCAGGCATCTAA
CCTTCATGAGCAGAAAAAAGCTGGGGTGATATTTGAAGCTGAAGAAGTTATCACTCTTTTAACTTCTGTG
CTTAAAACGTCATCTGCATCAAGAACTAGTTTAAGCTCACGACATCAGTTTGCTCCTGGAGCGACAGTAT
TGTATAAGGGCGATAAAATGGTGCTTAACCTGGACAGGTCCCGTGTTCCAACTGAGTGTATAGAGAAAAT
TGAGGCCATTCTTAAGGAACTTGAAAAGCCAGCACCCTGATGCGACCTCGTTTTAGTCTACGTTTATCTG
TCTTTACTTAATGTCCTTTGTTACAGGCCAGAAAGCATAACTGGCCTGAATATTCTCTCTGGGCCCACTG
TTCCACTTGTATCGTCGGTCTGATAATCAGACTGGGACCACGGTCCCACTCGTATCGTCGGTCTGATTAT
TAGTCTGGGACCACGGTCCCACTCGTATCGTCGGTCTGATTATTAGTCTGGGACCACGGTCCCACTCGTA
TCGTCGGTCTGATAATCAGACTGGGACCACGGTCCCACTCGTATCGTCGGTCTGATTATTAGTCTGGGAC
CATGGTCCCACTCGTATCGTCGGTCTGATTATTAGTCTGGGACCACGGTCCCACTCGTATCGTCGGTCTG
ATTATTAGTCTGGAACCACGGTCCCACTCGTATCGTCGGTCTGATTATTAGTCTGGGACCACGGTCCCAC
TCGTATCGTCGGTCTGATTATTAGTCTGGGACCACGATCCCACTCGTGTTGTCGGTCTGATTATCGGTCT
GGGACCACGGTCCCACTTGTATTGTCGATCAGACTATCAGCGTGAGACTACGATTCCATCAATGCCTGTC
AAGGGCAAGTATTGACATGTCGTCGTAACCTGTAGAACGGAGTAACCTCGGTGTGCGGTTGTATGCCTGC
GGTGGATTGCTGCTGTGTCCTGCTTATCCACAACATTTTGCGCACGGTTATGTGGACGGGCCTAAGGTAG
CTACCAATATTTAGTTTCTAAGCCTTGC
Features (pLannotate 1.2.2; 24 found; start..end, strand, type, name):
    183..216     +  protein_bind   lox2272: Cre-mediated recombination occurs in the 8-bp core sequence (GGATACTT). lox2272 sites are compatible with each other, but incompatible with loxP or loxN sites (Lee and Saito, 1988). Cre recombinase
    236..447     +  promoter       EF-1α core promoter: core promoter for human elongation factor EF-1α
    448..557     +  intron         EF-1α intron A (fragment): intron upstream of the start codon of human EF-1α
   1183..1386    +  intron         EF-1α intron A: truncated intron upstream of the start codon of human EF-1α
   1416..2132    +  CDS            EGFP: EGFP is a basic (constitutively fluorescent) green fluorescent protein published in 1996, derived from Aequorea victoria. It is reported to be a rapidly-maturing weak dimer with moderate acid sensitivity.
   2196..2594    +  CDS            BSD: blasticidin S deaminase; Aspergillus terreus BSD; confers resistance to blasticidin
   2628..2739    +  polyA_signal   bGH poly(A) signal: bovine growth hormone polyadenylation signal
   2836..2869    +  protein_bind   loxP: Cre-mediated recombination occurs in the 8-bp core sequence (GCATACAT). Cre recombinase
   3088..3349    +  promoter       LEU2 promoter (fragment): S. cerevisiae LEU2
   3350..4444    +  CDS            LEU2: 3-isopropylmalate dehydrogenase, required for leucine biosynthesis; S. cerevisiae LEU2; yeast auxotrophic marker
   4919..4936    +  promoter       tet promoter (fragment): E. coli promoter for tetracycline efflux protein gene
   5021..5836    -  CDS            KanR: aminoglycoside phosphotransferase; aph(3')-Ia; confers resistance to kanamycin in bacteria or G418 (Geneticin®) in eukaryotes
   5837..5939    -  promoter       cat promoter: promoter of the E. coli cat gene encoding chloramphenicol acetyltransferase
   5967..6734    +  mobile_element IS1: prokaryotic transposable element IS1
   6736..7239    +  misc_feature   CEN/ARS: S. cerevisiae CEN6 centromere fused to an autonomously replicating sequence
   7347..7691    +  CDS            resD (fragment): REDF_ECOLI - Also known as D. Protein inferred from homology: Swiss-Prot protein existence level 3. Acts as a repressor of transcription and as a site-specific resolvase that cleaves at the RfsF site. From Escherichia coli (strain K12).
   8090..8704    +  rep_origin     oriV: origin of replication for the bacterial F plasmid
   8780..8999    +  rep_origin     ori2: secondary origin of replication for the bacterial F plasmid; also known as oriS
   9090..9842    +  CDS            repE: REPE1_ECOLI - Also known as E, rep. Experimental evidence at protein level: Swiss-Prot protein existence level 1. Replication initiator in the monomeric form, and autogenous repressor in the dimeric form. From Escherichia coli (strain K12).
   9848..10098   +  misc_feature   incC: incC; incompatibility region of the bacterial F plasmid
  10424..11599   +  CDS            sopA: partitioning protein for the bacterial F plasmid; sopA
  11599..12567   +  CDS            sopB: SOPB_ECOLI - Also known as B. Experimental evidence at protein level: Swiss-Prot protein existence level 1. Control of plasmid partitioning; required to recognize the cis-acting. Binds specifically with the DNA segment containing the sopC region. SopB is trans-acting. From Escherichia coli (strain K12).
  12643..13116   +  misc_feature   sopC: sopC; centromere-like partitioning region of the bacterial F plasmid
  13216..13287   +  CDS            yuaZ (fragment): YUAZ_ECO57 - Protein predicted: Swiss-Prot protein existence level 4. From Escherichia coli O157:H7.
