[The description below was written by a language model from this plasmid's Addgene catalogue record and pLannotate feature annotations shown in this document.]
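Description:
pPL001 is a positive-control payload plasmid for the Big-IN genome-rewriting platform, built on the pLM1110_LEU2 backbone, a yeast–bacterial shuttle vector of the BAC/YAC type. In E. coli it is maintained through F-plasmid functions (ori2, repE, incC and the sopA/sopB/sopC partitioning system), which keep it at low copy, while an annotated oriV allows copy number to be induced in a suitable host strain. Bacterial selection is by kanamycin (KanR). In Saccharomyces cerevisiae, a CEN/ARS element supports stable low-copy replication and LEU2 provides leucine auxotrophic selection, an arrangement suited to assembling payloads in yeast.

The payload is a mammalian expression cassette in which the human EF1α promoter, with its intron A, drives a single open reading frame encoding eGFP, a T2A self-cleaving peptide and blasticidin S deaminase, terminated by the bovine growth hormone polyadenylation signal. The T2A, stated in the catalogue but not separately annotated, lets fluorescence and blasticidin resistance come from one transcript as separate proteins. The cassette is flanked by heterotypic lox2272 and loxP sites, which do not recombine with each other. Cre can therefore exchange the flanked segment into a genomic landing pad bearing matching sites by recombinase-mediated cassette exchange, leaving the shuttle backbone behind. Successful integrants can be scored by GFP and selected with blasticidin, making the plasmid a simple benchmark for delivery efficiency in mammalian, including mouse, cells.

The sequenced record (13,328 nt) is longer than the catalogue size of 12,551 bp. The table annotates an IS1 transposable element next to the KanR cassette, and its length roughly matches the difference, though the record does not explain the discrepancy.
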