Addgene plasmid #184750: pPL001
Purpose: Big-IN positive control payload encoding EF1a-driven GFP-T2A-BSD.
Depositing lab: Jef Boeke. Depositing organization: NYU Grossman School of Medicine. Publication: A versatile platform for locus-scale genome rewriting and verification. Brosh R, Laurent JM, Ordonez R, Huang E, Hogan MS, Hitchcock AM, Mitchell LA, Pinglay S, Cadley JA, Luther RD, Truong DM, Boeke JD, Maurano MT. Proc Natl Acad Sci U S A. 2021 Mar 9;118(10). pii: 2023952118. doi: 10.1073/pnas.2023952118. PubMed 33649239.
Backbone
  Vector backbone: pLM1110_LEU2
  Backbone manufacturer: Maurano and Boeke labs, The Center for Synthetic Regulatory Genomics, NYU Langone Health
  Backbone size w/o insert (bp): 9932
  Total vector size (bp): 12551
  Vector type: Mammalian Expression, Mouse Targeting, Cre/Lox, Synthetic Biology ; Recombinase-mediated cassette exchange (RMCE)
  Selectable markers: Blasticidin
Growth in bacteria
  Bacterial resistance: Kanamycin, 50 μg/mL
  Growth temperature: 30°C
  Growth strain: TransforMax EPI300
  Growth instructions: Copy number induction is recommended for high yield preps. See Lucigen’s growth and copy number induction protocol for TransforMax EPI300 cells
  Copy number: High Copy
Gene/Insert
  Gene/Insert name: pEF1a-eGFP-T2A-BSD-bGHpA (alt name: Human EF1a promoter driven CDS containing eGFP, T2A peptide and a blasticidin resistance gene. Bovine Growth Hormone Terminator)
  Species: H. sapiens (human), B. taurus (bovine), Synthetic
  Insert size (bp): 2619
  Promoter: EF1a
  Cloning method: Ligation Independent Cloning
  Sequencing primers: 5′ TGATCTCGCCCCGAGAACTG; 3′ TCTATACCCGGGATCCCCAC
Terms and licenses: Academic/Nonprofit Terms; Industry Terms: Not Available to Industry
How to cite: pPL001 was a gift from Jef Boeke (Addgene plasmid # 184750 ; http://n2t.net/addgene:184750 ; RRID:Addgene_184750)
