LOCUS       Exported 12551 bp DNA circular SYN 01-APR-2022
DEFINITION  synthetic circular DNA
ACCESSION   .
VERSION     .
KEYWORDS    .
SOURCE      synthetic DNA construct
  ORGANISM  synthetic DNA construct
REFERENCE   1 (bases 1 to 12551)
  AUTHORS   NYU School of Medicine
  TITLE     Direct Submission
  JOURNAL   Exported Apr 1, 2022 from SnapGene 6.0.2 https://www.snapgene.com
FEATURES             Location/Qualifiers
     source          1..12551
                     /mol_type="other DNA"
                     /organism="synthetic DNA construct"
     primer_bind     1..52
                     /label=oLM1240.LP-LM.F1
     protein_bind    1..34
                     /allele="lox2272"
                     /label=LoxM
                     /bound_moiety="Cre recombinase"
                     /note="Cre-mediated recombination occurs in the 8-bp core
                     sequence (GGATACTT). lox2272 sites are compatible with each
                     other, but incompatible with loxP or loxN sites."
     primer_bind     complement(1..34)
                     /label=oSP218
     primer_bind     complement(1..33)
                     /label=oSP291_500bp2loxStuffer_EF1alpha_R
     primer_bind     1..31
                     /label=oSP340
     primer_bind     complement(4..34)
                     /label=oSP60_Cre_Rev_ins_413
     primer_bind     complement(5..34)
                     /label=oJML0019
     primer_bind     complement(9..36)
                     /label=oJML0255 Lvec-HTRA1-UL50-68homol_R
     primer_bind     complement(9..35)
                     /label=oJML0239 Lvec-HTRA1-LIMS3homology_R
     primer_bind     complement(9..35)
                     /label=oJML0223
     primer_bind     complement(9..34)
                     /label=oJML0254 Lvec-HTRA1-UL100-54homol_R
     primer_bind     complement(9..34)
                     /label=oJML0253 Lvec-HTRA1-UL150-41homol_R
     primer_bind     complement(9..34)
                     /label=oJML0252 Lvec-HTRA1-UL200-28homol_R
     primer_bind     complement(9..34)
                     /label=oJML0251 Lvec-HTRA1-UL250-14homol_R
     primer_bind     complement(9..34)
                     /label=oJML0250 Lvec-HTRA1-UL300-1homol_R
     primer_bind     12..52
                     /label=oSP90_correcting_CEGS_Frag2_For
     primer_bind     complement(12..52)
                     /label=oSP89_correcting_CEGS_Frag1_Rev
     primer_bind     34..54
                     /label=RB_065_GG
     primer_bind     34..53
                     /label=oLM878.dl5.F
     promoter        35..1213
                     /label=pEF1a
     primer_bind     35..64
                     /label=oSP257_DeletionofloxM
     primer_bind     35..54
                     /label=oLM1273.marker.R
     primer_bind     35..52
                     /label=oLM1204.PL2.F4
     primer_bind     complement(64..81)
                     /label=oJML0189
     primer_bind     complement(96..132)
                     /label=IRL_mAgeI-R3
     primer_bind     96..132
                     /label=IRL_mAgeI-F3
     primer_bind     complement(139..162)
                     /label=oSP66_CEGS_MMEJ_Jnctn1R
     primer_bind     complement(201..224)
                     /label=oSP163_EF1Alpha_Rev_alt
     primer_bind     complement(213..234)
                     /label=oLM1281.RgBlock.F
     primer_bind     complement(264..284)
                     /label=oSP351_EF1alpha_250bp_NheI_R
     primer_bind     complement(268..286)
                     /label=oSP290_250bp2loxStuffer_EF1alpha_R
     primer_bind     complement(395..454)
                     /label=oSP91_correcting_CEGS_Frag2_Rev
     primer_bind     508..527
                     /label=IRL_pEF1a-SeqF1
     primer_bind     complement(509..534)
                     /label=oSP352_Ef1alpha_500bp_NheI_R
     primer_bind     complement(509..534)
                     /label=oSP291_500bp2loxStuffer_EF1alpha_R
     primer_bind     complement(582..601)
                     /label=DT1084R
     primer_bind     709..728
                     /label=DT1043F
     primer_bind     810..828
                     /label=oLM787.FAP.3.2-4.F
     primer_bind     814..833
                     /label=oRB_122_pEF1a-qPCR-F
     primer_bind     910..931
                     /label=oLM770.FAP4.F
     primer_bind     complement(943..962)
                     /label=oRB_123_pEF1a-qPCR-R
     primer_bind     complement(972..989)
                     /label=oLM773.FAP3.2.R
     primer_bind     complement(1013..1036)
                     /label=oSP353_Ef1alpha_1000bp_NheI_R
     primer_bind     complement(1013..1036)
                     /label=oSP292_1000bp2loxStuffer_EF1alpha_R
     primer_bind     complement(1037..1059)
                     /label=oLM788.FAP.3.2-4.R
     primer_bind     1068..1091
                     /label=oSP67_CEGS_MMEJ_Jnctn2F
     primer_bind     1166..1185
                     /label=Zwaka_Z20-149
     primer_bind     1166..1185
                     /label=IRL_pEF1a-SeqF2
     primer_bind     complement(1189..1213)
                     /label=oJML0257 EF1aProm_R
     primer_bind     1191..1251
                     /label=oJML0240 mMaroon1-EF1ahomol_F
     primer_bind     complement(1193..1254)
                     /label=oJML0243 EF1aProm-mMaroonhomol_R
     primer_bind     1193..1251
                     /label=oSP217
     primer_bind     complement(1212..1233)
                     /label=oSP56_EF1_Alpha_Rev_small
     CDS             1234..1950
                     /codon_start=1
                     /label=eGFP
                     /note="/ApEinfo_fwdcolor=#5aff2b
                     /ApEinfo_graphicformat=arrow_data {{0 1 2 0 0 -1} {} 0}
                     width 5 offset 0 /ApEinfo_revcolor=green"
                     /translation="MVSKGEELFTGVVPILVELDGDVNGHKFSVSGEGEGDATYGKLTL
                     KFICTTGKLPVPWPTLVTTLTYGVQCFSRYPDHMKQHDFFKSAMPEGYVQERTIFFKDD
                     GNYKTRAEVKFEGDTLVNRIELKGIDFKEDGNILGHKLEYNYNSHNVYIMADKQKNGIK
                     VNFKIRHNIEDGSVQLADHYQQNTPIGDGPVLLPDNHYLSTQSALSKDPNEKRDHMVLL
                     EFVTAAGITLGMDELYK"
     primer_bind     1234..1254
                     /label=oJML0065
     primer_bind     1234..1254
                     /label=oJML0173
     primer_bind     complement(1234..1253)
                     /label=IRL_GFP+mOrange-SeqR1
     primer_bind     1234..1252
                     /label=oSP210_mCherry_Ded1_F
     primer_bind     1234..1252
                     /label=oSP198_mCherry_Pab1_F
     primer_bind     1234..1252
                     /label=oLM952.750.gfp.3.F
     primer_bind     1270..1282
                     /label=oLM743.FAPv1.F1
     primer_bind     complement(1280..1300)
                     /label=GENEWIZ_EGFP-N
     primer_bind     1291..1310
                     /label=IRL_eGFP-2 F
     primer_bind     1357..1380
                     /label=oRB_240-GFP-F
     primer_bind     complement(1376..1395)
                     /label=IRL_eGFP-2 R
     primer_bind     1390..1406
                     /label=oLM938.tetohac.gfp.F
     primer_bind     1450..1469
                     /label=IRL_eGFP-1 F
     primer_bind     complement(1534..1557)
                     /label=oRB_241-GFP-R
     primer_bind     complement(1582..1601)
                     /label=IRL_eGFP-1 R
     primer_bind     complement(1601..1620)
                     /label=oSP141_GFP_int
     primer_bind     complement(1624..1641)
                     /label=oRB_241-GFP-R
     primer_bind     complement(1663..1686)
                     /label=oLM800.synIXR-lox.seq.R2
     primer_bind     complement(1698..1718)
                     /label=oLM939.tetohac.gfp.R
     primer_bind     1872..1892
                     /label=oLM631.human.GFP.F
     primer_bind     1887..1908
                     /label=GENEWIZ_EGFP-C-For
     primer_bind     1889..1908
                     /label=oSP236_GFP_C_F
     primer_bind     complement(1930..1958)
                     /label=oSP148_mCherry_Gly_Ser_R
     primer_bind     complement(1930..1950)
                     /label=oSP199_mCherry_R
     primer_bind     complement(1930..1950)
                     /label=oSP354_mCherry_NheI_R
     primer_bind     complement(1930..1950)
                     /label=oSP296_mCherry2loxStuffer_mCherry_bghpA_R
     primer_bind     complement(1930..1950)
                     /label=oSP544_GFP_Lenti_R
     primer_bind     complement(1930..1950)
                     /label=oSP295_2000bp2loxStuffer_mCherry_R
     primer_bind     complement(1930..1950)
                     /label=oSP224_2lox_LHM21_Rev
     primer_bind     1931..1969
                     /label=RB_062_Gibs
     primer_bind     1931..1969
                     /label=RB_063_Gibs
     primer_bind     complement(1931..1954)
                     /label=RB_066_GG
     primer_bind     complement(1931..1952)
                     /label=oJML0247 mScarlet-P2A8homol_R
     primer_bind     complement(1931..1950)
                     /label=oJML0066
     primer_bind     complement(1931..1950)
                     /label=oJML0174
     primer_bind     complement(1935..1950)
                     /label=GFP-ClaI-R
     primer_bind     complement(1938..1970)
                     /label=RB_063_Gibs
     primer_bind     complement(1938..1970)
                     /label=RB_062_Gibs
     primer_bind     1951..1973
                     /label=RB_067_GG
     CDS             1960..2013
                     /codon_start=1
                     /product="2A peptide from Thosea asigna virus capsid
                     protein"
                     /label=T2A
                     /note="Eukaryotic ribosomes fail to insert a peptide bond
                     between the Gly and Pro residues, yielding separate
                     polypeptides."
                     /translation="EGRGSLLTCGDVEENPGP"
     primer_bind     1994..2033
                     /label=oSP331_BlasticidinR_F
     primer_bind     complement(1997..2033)
                     /label=oSP330_T2A_R
     CDS             2014..2412
                     /codon_start=1
                     /gene="Aspergillus terreus BSD"
                     /product="blasticidin S deaminase"
                     /label=BSD
                     /note="confers resistance to blasticidin"
                     /translation="MAKPLSQEESTLIERATATINSIPISEDYSVASAALSSDGRIFTG
                     VNVYHFTGGPCAELVVLGTAAAAAAGNLTCIVAIGNENRGILSPCGRCRQVLLDLHPGI
                     KAIVKDSDGQPTAVGIRELLPSGYVWEG"
     primer_bind     2070..2129
                     /label=oSP339_Blast_BbsImut_F
     primer_bind     complement(2070..2129)
                     /label=oSP338_Blast_BbsImut_R
     primer_bind     complement(2386..2445)
                     /label=oSP332_BlasticidinR_R
     polyA_signal    2422..2653
                     /label=bGHpA
                     /label=bGH polyA
     primer_bind     complement(2440..2457)
                     /label=BGHR
     primer_bind     complement(2443..2472)
                     /label=oSP296_mCherry2loxStuffer_mCherry_bghpA_R
     primer_bind     2443..2463
                     /label=oSP297_mCherry2loxStuffer_bghpA_F
     primer_bind     2443..2463
                     /label=oJML0007
     primer_bind     2443..2462
                     /label=oSP381_bgH-Hyg_F
     primer_bind     2456..2477
                     /label=oLM1280.LgBlock.R
     primer_bind     2620..2642
                     /label=oLM791.FAP.5-chs4.F
     primer_bind     2632..2651
                     /label=oLM1270.bGHpa.F
     primer_bind     complement(2633..2653)
                     /label=oLM1272.marker.F
     primer_bind     complement(2633..2653)
                     /label=RB_068_GG
     primer_bind     complement(2634..2711)
                     /label=RB_064_Gibs
     primer_bind     complement(2634..2711)
                     /label=RB_064_Gibs
     primer_bind     2641..2668
                     /label=loxP-NotI-F
     primer_bind     2654..2688
                     /label=oSP282_InsLoxP
     protein_bind    2654..2687
                     /label=loxP
                     /bound_moiety="Cre recombinase"
                     /note="Cre-mediated recombination occurs in the 8-bp core
                     sequence (GCATACAT)."
     primer_bind     2654..2687
                     /label=oJML0232
     primer_bind     2654..2687
                     /label=oSP218
     primer_bind     complement(2654..2687)
                     /label=oSP218
     primer_bind     2654..2684
                     /label=oSP55_EF1_Alpha_For_ins_413
     primer_bind     2654..2684
                     /label=oSP340
     primer_bind     2654..2679
                     /label=oJML0256 Rvec-HTRA1-UL80homol_F
     primer_bind     2654..2679
                     /label=oJML0228
     primer_bind     2654..2679
                     /label=oJML0224
     primer_bind     2654..2672
                     /label=oLM731.FAP.3HPRT.F
     primer_bind     complement(2657..2687)
                     /label=oSP60_Cre_Rev_ins_413
     primer_bind     complement(2658..2687)
                     /label=oJML0019
     primer_bind     2686..2716
                     /label=oSP417_MmHoxA_piece16_rightvec_F
     primer_bind     2688..2717
                     /label=oSP389_pLM1050_RightVec_MmHoxa32_F
     primer_bind     2688..2705
                     /label=LM182.pRX1.ISceI.Detc
     misc_feature    2706..2905
                     /label=Rvec
     primer_bind     2706..2745
                     /label=oJML0275 pLM1050Fusion-MlyI
     primer_bind     2706..2727
                     /label=oJML0231
     primer_bind     complement(2710..2729)
                     /label=oLM1147.pLM949.HO.R
     primer_bind     complement(2733..2752)
                     /label=oLm1205.PL2.R4
     primer_bind     2866..2925
                     /label=oLM1090.LEU2.F
     primer_bind     complement(2881..2905)
                     /label=oSP390_pLM1050_RightVec_R
     primer_bind     complement(2881..2905)
                     /label=oLM1278.1081rlink.R
     primer_bind     complement(2882..2905)
                     /label=oLM988.loaders.R3
     primer_bind     complement(2884..2905)
                     /label=oLM1104.1087.R
     primer_bind     2906..2925
                     /label=oLM809.HPRT.LEU2.F
     primer_bind     2906..2925
                     /label=LM91.U-to-L.F
     primer_bind     complement(2909..2930)
                     /label=oLM1271.1110vec.R
     promoter        2926..3167
                     /label=pLEU2
                     /label=pLEU2-guess
     primer_bind     2972..2993
                     /label=LM139.synIXR.nomarker.3'detc
     primer_bind     complement(3128..3167)
                     /label=LM134.IXR.nomarker.F
     CDS             3168..4262
                     /codon_start=1
                     /label=LEU2
                     /translation="MSAPKKIVVLPGDHVGQEITAEAIKVLKAISDVRSNVKFDFENHL
                     IGGAAIDATGVPLPDEALEASKKADAVLLGAVGGPKWGTGSVRPEQGLLKIRKELQLYA
                     NLRPCNFASDSLLDLSPIKPQFAKGTDFVVVRELVGGIYFGKRKEDDGDGVAWDSEQYT
                     VPEVQRITRMAAFMALQHEPPLPIWSLDKANVLASSRLWRKTVEETIKNEFPTLKVQHQ
                     LIDSAAMILVKNPTHLNGIIITSNMFGDIISDEASVIPGSLGLLPSASLASLPDKNTAF
                     GLYEPCHGSAPDLPKNKVNPIATILSAAMMLKLSLNLPEEGKAIEDAVKKVLDAGIRTG
                     DLGGSNSTTEVGDAVAEEVKKILA"
     primer_bind     complement(3185..3206)
                     /label=oLM726.LEU2.internal.Rev
     primer_bind     3338..3352
                     /label=oLM635.HIS2.3detc
     primer_bind     3338..3352
                     /label=oLM439.HIS2.200.R
     primer_bind     3927..3946
                     /label=oLM1016.aG.gRNA.r.F
     primer_bind     4197..4218
                     /label=oLM727.LEU2.internal.For
     primer_bind     4218..4237
                     /label=oLM1060.LEU2.int.F
     primer_bind     complement(4232..4264)
                     /label=oSP377_LEU2_pLM453_R
     primer_bind     complement(4233..4262)
                     /label=oLM378.LEU2.R
     terminator      4263..4497
                     /label=ttLEU2
     primer_bind     complement(4497..4516)
                     /label=oLM1058.aro4DLEU2.R
     primer_bind     complement(4497..4516)
                     /label=oLM725.erg6DLEU2.R1
     primer_bind     complement(4497..4516)
                     /label=oLM356.synVI.circle.LEU2.R
     primer_bind     complement(4498..4557)
                     /label=oLM1091.LEU2.R
     primer_bind     complement(4498..4516)
                     /label=oLM810.HPRT.LEU2.R
     primer_bind     4524..4544
                     /label=oJML0229
     misc_feature    4525..4724
                     /label=Rvec
     primer_bind     4525..4544
                     /label=oJML0232
     primer_bind     complement(4705..4724)
                     /label=oJML0230
     primer_bind     complement(4739..4764)
                     /label=oLM1105.1092.R
     CDS             complement(4839..5654)
                     /codon_start=1
                     /gene="aph(3')-Ia"
                     /product="aminoglycoside phosphotransferase"
                     /label=KanR
                     /note="confers resistance to kanamycin in bacteria or G418
                     (Geneticin(R)) in eukaryotes"
                     /translation="MSHIQRETSCSRPRLNSNMDADLYGYKWARDNVGQSGATIYRLYG
                     KPDAPELFLKHGKGSVANDVTDEMVRLNWLTEFMPLPTIKHFIRTPDDAWLLTTAIPGK
                     TAFQVLEEYPDSGENIVDALAVFLRRLHSIPVCNCPFNSDRVFRLAQAQSRMNNGLVDA
                     SDFDDERNGWPVEQVWKEMHKLLPFSPDSVVTHGDFSLDNLIFDEGKLIGCIDVGRVGI
                     ADRYQDLAILWNCLGEFSPSLQKRLFQKYGIDNPDMNKLQFHLMLDEFF"
     primer_bind     5071..5089
                     /label=oLM71.IXR#7.R
     primer_bind     complement(5079..5099)
                     /label=oLM1096.seq4.R
     primer_bind     complement(5142..5163)
                     /label=oKB12
     primer_bind     5188..5228
                     /label=oLM1075.pBAC02.F1
     primer_bind     complement(5188..5228)
                     /label=oLM1074.pBAC02.R1
     primer_bind     complement(5456..5476)
                     /label=oLM69.IXR#7.F-vec
     primer_bind     5541..5560
                     /label=oLM632.kanR.R
     primer_bind     5618..5637
                     /label=oLM796.synIXR-lox.R
     promoter        complement(5655..5757)
                     /label=pCat
                     /note="promoter of the E. coli cat gene encoding
                     chloramphenicol acetyltransferase"
     primer_bind     complement(5720..5741)
                     /label=oLM928.leftvec1.F3
     primer_bind     complement(5722..5741)
                     /label=oLM932.cmr.F
     primer_bind     5724..5747
                     /label=oLM837.Gen9.seq.R
     primer_bind     5743..5782
                     /label=oLM1077.pLM453.F2
     primer_bind     complement(5743..5782)
                     /label=oLM1076.pBAC02.R2
     primer_bind     5767..5796
                     /label=oJML0070
     primer_bind     5767..5786
                     /label=oLM926.leftvec1.F2
     misc_feature    5777..6280
                     /label=CEN/ARS
                     /note="S. cerevisiae CEN6 centromere fused to an
                     autonomously replicating sequence"
     primer_bind     complement(5870..5894)
                     /label=oLM718.CEN.ultramer.R2
     primer_bind     complement(5898..5919)
                     /label=oLM580.pigCen.cspcr.R
     primer_bind     5964..6005
                     /label=oJML0096
     primer_bind     5976..6001
                     /label=oLM628.416.R
     primer_bind     complement(5976..5997)
                     /label=oJML0094
     primer_bind     5998..6026
                     /label=oJML0095
     primer_bind     6258..6301
                     /label=oLM1079.pBAC02.F3
     primer_bind     complement(6258..6301)
                     /label=oLM1078.pLM453.R3
     primer_bind     6261..6277
                     /label=oLM458.YFR051C.200.F
     misc_feature    6388..6735
                     /label=redF
     rep_origin      7131..7745
                     /label=oriV
                     /note="origin of replication for the bacterial F plasmid"
     primer_bind     7712..7743
                     /label=oSP91_correcting_CEGS_Frag2_Rev
     misc_feature    7748..7802
                     /label=OriV
     rep_origin      7821..8040
                     /label=ori2
                     /note="secondary origin of replication for the bacterial F
                     plasmid; also known as oriS"
     primer_bind     7927..7938
                     /label=IRL_mAgeI-F3
     CDS             8131..8886
                     /codon_start=1
                     /gene="repE"
                     /product="replication initiation protein for the bacterial
                     F plasmid"
                     /label=repE
                     /translation="MAETAVINHKKRKNSPRIVQSNDLTEAAYSLSRDQKRMLYLFVDQ
                     IRKSDGTLQEHDGICEIHVAKYAEIFGLTSAEASKDIRQALKSFAGKEVVFYRPEEDAG
                     DEKGYESFPWFIKRAHSPSRGLYSVHINPYLIPFFIGLQNRFTQFRLSETKEITNPYAM
                     RLYESLCQYRKPDGSGIVSLKIDWIIERYQLPQSYQRMPDFRRRFLQVCVNEINSRTPM
                     RLSYIEKKKGRQTTHIVFSFRDITSMTTG"
     primer_bind     8651..8694
                     /label=oLM1081.pBAC02.F4
     primer_bind     complement(8651..8694)
                     /label=oLM1080.pBAC02.R4
     misc_feature    8889..9139
                     /gene="incC"
                     /label=incC
                     /note="incompatibility region of the bacterial F plasmid"
     CDS             9465..10640
                     /codon_start=1
                     /gene="sopA"
                     /product="partitioning protein for the bacterial F plasmid"
                     /label=sopA
                     /translation="MFRMKLMETLNQCINAGHEMTKAIAIAQFNDDSPEARKITRRWRI
                     GEAADLVGVSSQAIRDAEKAGRLPHPDMEIRGRVEQRVGYTIEQINHMRDVFGTRLRRA
                     EDVFPPVIGVAAHKGGVYKTSVSVHLAQDLALKGLRVLLVEGNDPQGTASMYHGWVPDL
                     HIHAEDTLLPFYLGEKDDVTYAIKPTCWPGLDIIPSCLALHRIETELMGKFDEGKLPTD
                     PHLMLRLAIETVAHDYDVIVIDSAPNLGIGTINVVCAADVLIVPTPAELFDYTSALQFF
                     DMLRDLLKNVDLKGFEPDVRILLTKYSNSNGSQSPWMEEQIRDAWGSMVLKNVVRETDE
                     VGKGQIRMRTVFEQAIDQRSSTGAWRNALSIWEPVCNEIFDRLIKPRWEIR"
     CDS             10640..11611
                     /codon_start=1
                     /gene="sopB"
                     /product="partitioning protein for the bacterial F plasmid"
                     /label=sopB
                     /translation="MKRAPVIPKHTLNTQPVEDTSLSTPAAPMVDSLIARVGVMARGNA
                     ITLPVCGRDVKFTLEVLRGDSVEKTSRVWSGNERDQELLTEDALDDLIPSFLLTGQQTP
                     AFGRRVSGVIEIADGSRRRKAAALTESDYRVLVGELDDEQMAALSRLGNDYRPTSAYER
                     GQRYASRLQNEFAGNISALADAENISRKIITRCINTAKLPKSVVALFSHPGELSARSGD
                     ALQKAFTDKEELLKQQASNLHEQKKAGVIFEAEEVITLLTSVLKTSSASRTSLSSRHQF
                     APGATVLYKGDKMVLNLDRSRVPTECIEKIEAILKELEKPAP"
     primer_bind     complement(10789..10799)
                     /label=IRL_eGFP-1 F
     primer_bind     11522..11566
                     /label=oLM1083.pBAC02.F5
     primer_bind     complement(11522..11566)
                     /label=oLM1082.pBAC02.R5
     misc_feature    11684..12157
                     /label=sopC/parC
     primer_bind     12258..12278
                     /label=oLM1093.seq1.F
     primer_bind     12294..12317
                     /label=oLM1103.1084.F
     misc_feature    12334..12533
                     /label=Lvec
     primer_bind     12334..12363
                     /label=oLM983.loaders&acc.F1
     primer_bind     12334..12359
                     /label=oJML0222
     primer_bind     12334..12358
                     /label=oLM1279.LgBlock.F
     primer_bind     12494..12533
                     /label=oJML0275 pLM1050Fusion-MlyI
     primer_bind     12495..12514
                     /label=oLM1146.pLM949.HO.F
     primer_bind     complement(12508..12533)
                     /label=oLM984.loaders.R1
     primer_bind     complement(12508..12533)
                     /label=oLM989.acc.R4
     primer_bind     complement(12514..12551)
                     /label=oSP384_pLM1050_LeftVec_MmHoxa1_R
     primer_bind     complement(12514..12551)
                     /label=oSP418_MmHoxA_piece17_leftvec_R
     primer_bind     join(12528..12551,1..46)
                     /label=RB_061_Gibs
     primer_bind     join(12528..12551,1..46)
                     /label=RB_061_Gibs
     primer_bind     12534..12551
                     /label=LM182.pRX1.ISceI.Detc
     primer_bind     join(12551,1..31)
                     /label=oSP55_EF1_Alpha_For_ins_413
     primer_bind     join(12551,1..23)
                     /label=oSP282_InsLoxP
ORIGIN
        1 ataacttcgt ataggatact ttatacgaag ttatggctcc ggtgcccgtc agtgggcaga
       61 gcgcacatcg cccacagtcc ccgagaagtt ggggggaggg gtcggcaatt gaaccggtgc
      121 ctagagaagg tggcgcgggg taaactggga aagtgatgtc gtgtactggc tccgcctttt
      181 tcccgagggt gggggagaac cgtatataag tgcagtagtc gccgtgaacg ttctttttcg
      241 caacgggttt gccgccagaa cacaggtaag tgccgtgtgt ggttcccgcg ggcctggcct
      301 ctttacgggt tatggccctt gcgtgccttg aattacttcc acctggctgc agtacgtgat
      361 tcttgatccc gagcttcggg ttggaagtgg gtgggagagt tcgaggcctt gcgcttaagg
      421 agccccttcg cctcgtgctt gagttgaggc ctggcctggg cgctggggcc gccgcgtgcg
      481 aatctggtgg caccttcgcg cctgtctcgc tgctttcgat aagtctctag ccatttaaaa
      541 tttttgatga cctgctgcga cgcttttttt ctggcaagat agtcttgtaa atgcgggcca
      601 agatctgcac actggtattt cggtttttgg ggccgcgggc ggcgacgggg cccgtgcgtc
      661 ccagcgcaca tgttcggcga ggcggggcct gcgagcgcgg ccaccgagaa tcggacgggg
      721 gtagtctcaa gctggccggc ctgctctggt gcctagtctc gcgccgccgt gtatcgcccc
      781 gccctgggcg gcaaggctgg cccggtcggc accagttgcg tgagcggaaa gatggccgct
      841 tcccggccct actgcaggga gctcaaaatg gaggacgcgg cgctcgggag agcgggcggg
      901 tgagtcaccc acacaaagga aaagggcctt tccgtcctca gccgtcgctt catgtgactc
      961 cacggagtac cgggcgctgt ccaggcacct cgattagttc tcgagctttt ggagtacgtc
     1021 gtctttaggt tggggggagg ggttttatgc gatggagttt ccccacactg agtgggtgga
     1081 gactgaagtt aggccagctt ggcacttgat gtaattctcc ttggaatttg ccctttttga
     1141 gtttggatct tggttcattc tcaagcctca gacagtggtt caaagttttt ttcttccatt
     1201 tcaggtgtcg tgatctctag aagctgggta ccaatggtga gcaagggcga ggagctgttc
     1261 accggggtgg tgcccatcct ggtcgagctg gacggcgacg taaacggcca caagttcagc
     1321 gtgtccggcg agggcgaggg cgatgccacc tacggcaagc tgaccctgaa gttcatctgc
     1381 accaccggca agctgcccgt gccctggccc accctcgtga ccaccctgac ctacggcgtg
     1441 cagtgcttca gccgctaccc cgaccacatg aagcagcacg acttcttcaa gtccgccatg
     1501 cccgaaggct acgtccagga gcgcaccatc ttcttcaagg acgacggcaa ctacaagacc
     1561 cgcgccgagg tgaagttcga gggcgacacc ctggtgaacc gcatcgagct gaagggcatc
     1621 gacttcaagg aggacggcaa catcctgggg cacaagctgg agtacaacta caacagccac
     1681 aacgtctata tcatggccga caagcagaag aacggcatca aggtgaactt caagatccgc
     1741 cacaacatcg aggacggcag cgtgcagctc gccgaccact accagcagaa cacccccatc
     1801 ggcgacggcc ccgtgctgct gcccgacaac cactacctga gcacccagtc cgccctgagc
     1861 aaagacccca acgagaagcg cgatcacatg gtcctgctgg agttcgtgac cgccgccggg
     1921 atcactctcg gcatggacga gctgtacaag ggcagtggag agggcagagg aagtctgcta
     1981 acatgcggtg acgtcgagga gaatcctggc ccaatggcca agcctttgtc tcaagaagaa
     2041 tccaccctca ttgaaagagc aacggctaca atcaacagca tccccatctc tgaggactac
     2101 agcgtcgcca gcgcagctct ctctagcgac ggccgcatct tcactggtgt caatgtatat
     2161 cattttactg ggggaccttg tgcagaactc gtggtgctgg gcactgctgc tgctgcggca
     2221 gctggcaacc tgacttgtat cgtcgcgatc ggaaatgaga acaggggcat cttgagcccc
     2281 tgcggacggt gccgacaggt gcttctcgat ctgcatcctg ggatcaaagc catagtgaag
     2341 gacagtgatg gacagccgac ggcagttggg attcgtgaat tgctgccctc tggttatgtg
     2401 tgggagggct aagaattcta actagagctc gctgatcagc ctcgactgtg ccttctagtt
     2461 gccagccatc tgttgtttgc ccctcccccg tgccttcctt gaccctggaa ggtgccactc
     2521 ccactgtcct ttcctaataa aatgaggaaa ttgcatcgca ttgtctgagt aggtgtcatt
     2581 ctattctggg gggtggggtg gggcaggaca gcaaggggga ggattgggaa gagaatagca
     2641 ggcatgctgg ggaataactt cgtatagcat acattatacg aagttattag ggataacagg
     2701 gtaattttag ggtagcatca ggaatctgaa ccctcagaaa gtggggatcc cgggtataga
     2761 cctttatctg cggttcaagt taggcataag gctgcatgct accttgtcac acctacactg
     2821 ctcgaagtaa atatgggaag cgtgcgacct ggctccaggc gttccgcgcc gccacgtgtt
     2881 cgttaactgt tgattggtgg cacatagagg tcgcctgacg catatacctt tttcaactga
     2941 aaaattggga gaaaaaggaa aggtgagagc gccggaaccg gcttttcata tagaatagag
     3001 aagcgttcat gactaaatgc ttgcatcaca atacttgaag ttgacaatat tatttaagga
     3061 cctattgttt tttccaatag gtggttagca atcgtcttac tttctaactt ttcttacctt
     3121 ttacatttca gcaatatata tatatatttc aaggatatac cattctaatg tctgccccta
     3181 agaagatcgt cgttttgcca ggtgaccacg ttggtcaaga aatcacagcc gaagccatta
     3241 aggttcttaa agctatttct gatgttcgtt ccaatgtcaa gttcgatttc gaaaatcatt
     3301 taattggtgg tgctgctatc gatgctacag gtgttccact tccagatgag gcgctggaag
     3361 cctccaagaa ggctgatgcc gttttgttag gtgctgtggg tggtcctaaa tggggtaccg
     3421 gtagtgttag acctgaacaa ggtttactaa aaatccgtaa agaacttcaa ttgtacgcca
     3481 acttaagacc atgtaacttt gcatccgact ctcttttaga cttatctcca atcaagccac
     3541 aatttgctaa aggtactgac ttcgttgttg tcagagaatt agtgggaggt atttactttg
     3601 gtaagagaaa ggaagacgat ggtgatggtg tcgcttggga tagtgaacaa tacaccgttc
     3661 cagaagtgca aagaatcaca agaatggccg ctttcatggc cctacaacat gagccaccat
     3721 tgcctatttg gtccttggat aaagctaatg ttttggcctc ttcaagatta tggagaaaaa
     3781 ctgtggagga aaccatcaag aacgaattcc ctacattgaa ggttcaacat caattgattg
     3841 attctgccgc catgatccta gttaagaacc caacccacct aaatggtatt ataatcacca
     3901 gcaacatgtt tggtgatatc atctccgatg aagcctccgt tatcccaggt tccttgggtt
     3961 tgttgccatc tgcgtccttg gcctctttgc cagacaagaa caccgcattt ggtttgtacg
     4021 aaccatgcca cggttctgct ccagatttgc caaagaataa ggtcaaccct atcgccacta
     4081 tcttgtctgc tgcaatgatg ttgaaattgt cattgaactt gcctgaagaa ggtaaggcca
     4141 ttgaagatgc agttaaaaag gttttggatg caggtatcag aactggtgat ttaggtggtt
     4201 ccaacagtac caccgaagtc ggtgatgctg tcgccgaaga agttaagaaa atccttgctt
     4261 aaaaagattc tcttttttta tgatatttgt acataaactt tataaatgaa attcataata
     4321 gaaacgacac gaaattacaa aatggaatat gttcataggg tagacgaaac tatatacgca
     4381 atctacatac atttatcaag aaggagaaaa aggaggatgt aaaggaatac aggtaagcaa
     4441 attgatacta atggctcaac gtgataagga aaaagaattg cactttaaca ttaatattga
     4501 caaggaggag ggcaccgcgg ccgcccaact acgcagccga tcaacaacag aaacgcgacg
     4561 gtcgagatga ggaacgcaca ctggagcctt tatcagatgg tgttgatttc aattactccg
     4621 gagcgtgatg cggatcaaag taaccgcgat ggaaggtggg ggactcgaaa tagatccgtt
     4681 cttagccctg cgaaacatct actgtacacc acatgcaaca gccacaattc tcatgtttga
     4741 cagcttatca tcgaatttct gccattcatc cgcttattat cacttattca ggcgtagcaa
     4801 ccaggcgttt aagggcacca ataactgcct taaaaaaatt agaaaaactc atcgagcatc
     4861 aaatgaaact gcaatttatt catatcagga ttatcaatac catatttttg aaaaagccgt
     4921 ttctgtaatg aaggagaaaa ctcaccgagg cagttccata ggatggcaag atcctggtat
     4981 cggtctgcga ttccgactcg tccaacatca atacaaccta ttaatttccc ctcgtcaaaa
     5041 ataaggttat caagtgagaa atcaccatga gtgacgactg aatccggtga gaatggcaaa
     5101 agtttatgca tttctttcca gacttgttca acaggccagc cattacgctc gtcatcaaaa
     5161 tcactcgcat caaccaaacc gttattcatt cgtgattgcg cctgagccag acgaaatacg
     5221 cgatcgctgt taaaaggaca attacaaaca ggaatcgaat gcaaccggcg caggaacact
     5281 gccagcgcat caacaatatt ttcacctgaa tcaggatatt cttctaatac ctggaatgct
     5341 gtttttccgg ggatcgcagt ggtgagtaac catgcatcat caggagtacg gataaaatgc
     5401 ttgatggtcg gaagaggcat aaattccgtc agccagttta gtctgaccat ctcatctgta
     5461 acatcattgg caacgctacc tttgccatgt ttcagaaaca actctggcgc atcgggcttc
     5521 ccatacaatc gatagattgt cgcacctgat tgcccgacat tatcgcgagc ccatttatac
     5581 ccatataaat cagcatccat gttggaattt aatcgcggcc tcgagcaaga cgtttcccgt
     5641 tgaatatggc tcattttagc ttccttagct cctgaaaatc tcgataactc aaaaaatacg
     5701 tccggtagtg atcttatttc attatggtga aagttggaac ctcttacgtg ccgatcaacg
     5761 tccctgggtc cttttcatca cgtgctataa aaataattat aatttaaatt ttttaatata
     5821 aatatataaa ttaaaaatag aaagtaaaaa aagaaattaa agaaaaaata gtttttgttt
     5881 tccgaagatg taaaagactc tagggggatc gccaacaaat actacctttt atcttgctct
     5941 tcctgctctc aggtattaat gccgaattgt ttcatcttgt ctgtgtagaa gaccacacac
     6001 gaaaatcctg tgattttaca ttttacttat cgttaatcga atgtatatct atttaatctg
     6061 cttttcttgt ctaataaata tatatgtaaa gtacgctttt tgttgaaatt ttttaaacct
     6121 ttgtttattt ttttttcttc attccgtaac tcttctacct tctttattta ctttctaaaa
     6181 tccaaataca aaacataaaa ataaataaac acagagtaaa ttcccaaatt attccatcat
     6241 taaaagatac gaggcgcgtg taagttacag gcaagcgatc ttttcgccaa aagttggccc
     6301 agggcttccc ggtatcaaca gggacaccag gatttattta ttctgcgaag tgatcttccg
     6361 tcacaggtat ttattcgcga taagctcatg gagcggcgta accgtcgcac aggaaggaca
     6421 gagaaagcgc ggatctggga agtgacggac agaacggtca ggacctggat tggggaggcg
     6481 gttgccgccg ctgctgctga cggtgtgacg ttctctgttc cggtcacacc acatacgttc
     6541 cgccattcct atgcgatgca catgctgtat gccggtatac cgctgaaagt tctgcaaagc
     6601 ctgatgggac ataagtccat cagttcaacg gaagtctaca cgaaggtttt tgcgctggat
     6661 gtggctgccc ggcaccgggt gcagtttgcg atgccggagt ctgatgcggt tgcgatgctg
     6721 aaacaattat cctgagaata aatgccttgg cctttatatg gaaatgtgga actgagtgga
     6781 tatgctgttt ttgtctgtta aacagagaag ctggctgtta tccactgaga agcgagcgaa
     6841 acagtcggga aaatctccca ttatcgtaga gatccgcatt attaatctca ggagcctgtg
     6901 tagcgtttat aggaagtagt gttctgtcat gatgcctgca agcggtaacg aaaacgattt
     6961 gaatatgcct tcaggaacaa tagaaatctt cgtgcggtgt tacgttgaag tggagcggat
     7021 tatgtcagca atggacagaa caacctaatg aacacagaac catgatgtgg tctgtccttt
     7081 tacagccagt agtgctcgcc gcagtcgagc gacagggcga agccctcgag ctggttgccc
     7141 tcgccgctgg gctggcggct gtctatggcc ctgcaaacgc gccagaaacg ccgtcgaagc
     7201 cgtgtgcgag acaccgcggc cggccgccgg cgttgtggat acctcgcgga aaacttggcc
     7261 ctcactgaca gatgaggggc ggacgttgac acttgagggg ccgactcacc cggcgcggcg
     7321 ttgacagatg aggggcaggc tcgatttcgg ccggcgacgt ggagctggac agcctcgcaa
     7381 atcggcgaaa acgcctgatt ttacgcgagt ttcccacaga tgatgtggac aagcctgggg
     7441 ataagtgccc tgcggtattg acacttgagg ggcgcgacta ctgacagatg aggggcgcga
     7501 tccttgacac ttgaggggca gagtgctgac agatgagggg cgcacctatt gacatttgag
     7561 gggctgtcca caggcagaaa atccagcatt tgcaagggtt tccgcccgtt tttcggccac
     7621 cgctaacctg tcttttaacc tgcttttaaa ccaatattta taaaccttgt ttttaaccag
     7681 ggctgcgccc tgtgcgcgtg accgcgcacg ccgaaggggg gtgccccccc ttctcgaacc
     7741 ctcccggtcg agtgagcgag gaagcaccag ggaacagcac ttatatattc tgcttacaca
     7801 cgatgcctga aaaaacttcc cttggggtta tccacttatc cacggggata tttttataat
     7861 tatttttttt atagttttta gatcttcttt tttagagcgc cttgtaggcc tttatccatg
     7921 ctggttctag agaaggtgtt gtgacaaatt gccctttcag tgtgacaaat caccctcaaa
     7981 tgacagtcct gtctgtgaca aattgccctt aaccctgtga caaattgccc tcagaagaag
     8041 ctgttttttc acaaagttat ccctgcttat tgactctttt ttatttagtg tgacaatcta
     8101 aaaacttgtc acacttcaca tggatctgtc atggcggaaa cagcggttat caatcacaag
     8161 aaacgtaaaa atagcccgcg aatcgtccag tcaaacgacc tcactgaggc ggcatatagt
     8221 ctctcccggg atcaaaaacg tatgctgtat ctgttcgttg accagatcag aaaatctgat
     8281 ggcaccctac aggaacatga cggtatctgc gagatccatg ttgctaaata tgctgaaata
     8341 ttcggattga cctctgcgga agccagtaag gatatacggc aggcattgaa gagtttcgcg
     8401 gggaaggaag tggtttttta tcgccctgaa gaggatgccg gcgatgaaaa aggctatgaa
     8461 tcttttcctt ggtttatcaa acgtgcgcac agtccatcca gagggcttta cagtgtacat
     8521 atcaacccat atctcattcc cttctttatc gggttacaga accggtttac gcagtttcgg
     8581 cttagtgaaa caaaagaaat caccaatccg tatgccatgc gtttatacga atccctgtgt
     8641 cagtatcgta agccggatgg ctcaggcatt gtctctctga aaatcgactg gatcatagag
     8701 cgttaccagc tgcctcaaag ttaccagcgt atgcctgact tccgccgccg cttcctgcag
     8761 gtctgtgtta atgagatcaa cagcagaact ccaatgcgcc tctcatacat tgagaaaaag
     8821 aaaggccgcc agacgactca tatcgtattt tccttccgcg atatcacttc catgacgaca
     8881 ggatagtctg agggttatct gtcacagatt tgagggtggt tcgtcacatt tgttctgacc
     8941 tactgagggt aatttgtcac agttttgctg tttccttcag cctgcatgga ttttctcata
     9001 ctttttgaac tgtaattttt aaggaagcca aatttgaggg cagtttgtca cagttgattt
     9061 ccttctcttt cccttcgtca tgtgacctga tatcgggggt tagttcgtca tcattgatga
     9121 gggttgatta tcacagttta ttactctgaa ttggctatcc gcgtgtgtac ctctacctgg
     9181 agtttttccc acggtggata tttcttcttg cgctgagcgt aagagctatc tgacagaaca
     9241 gttcttcttt gcttcctcgc cagttcgctc gctatgctcg gttacacggc tgcggcgagc
     9301 gctagtgata ataagtgact gaggtatgtg ctcttcttat ctccttttgt agtgttgctc
     9361 ttattttaaa caactttgcg gttttttgat gactttgcga ttttgttgtt gctttgcagt
     9421 aaattgcaag atttaataaa aaaacgcaaa gcaatgatta aaggatgttc agaatgaaac
     9481 tcatggaaac acttaaccag tgcataaacg ctggtcatga aatgacgaag gctatcgcca
     9541 ttgcacagtt taatgatgac agcccggaag cgaggaaaat aacccggcgc tggagaatag
     9601 gtgaagcagc ggatttagtt ggggtttctt ctcaggctat cagagatgcc gagaaagcag
     9661 ggcgactacc gcacccggat atggaaattc gaggacgggt tgagcaacgt gttggttata
     9721 caattgaaca aattaatcat atgcgtgatg tgtttggtac gcgattgcga cgtgctgaag
     9781 acgtatttcc accggtgatc ggggttgctg cccataaagg tggcgtttac aaaacctcag
     9841 tttctgttca tcttgctcag gatctggctc tgaaggggct acgtgttttg ctcgtggaag
     9901 gtaacgaccc ccagggaaca gcctcaatgt atcacggatg ggtaccagat cttcatattc
     9961 atgcagaaga cactctcctg cctttctatc ttggggaaaa ggacgatgtc acttatgcaa
    10021 taaagcccac ttgctggccg gggcttgaca ttattccttc ctgtctggct ctgcaccgta
    10081 ttgaaactga gttaatgggc aaatttgatg aaggtaaact gcccaccgat ccacacctga
    10141 tgctccgact ggccattgaa actgttgctc atgactatga tgtcatagtt attgacagcg
    10201 cgcctaacct gggtatcggc acgattaatg tcgtatgtgc tgctgatgtg ctgattgttc
    10261 ccacgcctgc tgagttgttt gactacacct ccgcactgca gtttttcgat atgcttcgtg
    10321 atctgctcaa gaacgttgat cttaaagggt tcgagcctga tgtacgtatt ttgcttacca
    10381 aatacagcaa tagcaatggc tctcagtccc cgtggatgga ggagcaaatt cgggatgcct
    10441 ggggaagcat ggttctaaaa aatgttgtac gtgaaacgga tgaagttggt aaaggtcaga
    10501 tccggatgag aactgttttt gaacaggcca ttgatcaacg ctcttcaact ggtgcctgga
    10561 gaaatgctct ttctatttgg gaacctgtct gcaatgaaat tttcgatcgt ctgattaaac
    10621 cacgctggga gattagataa tgaagcgtgc gcctgttatt ccaaaacata cgctcaatac
    10681 tcaaccggtt gaagatactt cgttatcgac accagctgcc ccgatggtgg attcgttaat
    10741 tgcgcgcgta ggagtaatgg ctcgcggtaa tgccattact ttgcctgtat gtggtcggga
    10801 tgtgaagttt actcttgaag tgctccgggg tgatagtgtt gagaagacct ctcgggtatg
    10861 gtcaggtaat gaacgtgacc aggagctgct tactgaggac gcactggatg atctcatccc
    10921 ttcttttcta ctgactggtc aacagacacc ggcgttcggt cgaagagtat ctggtgtcat
    10981 agaaattgcc gatgggagtc gccgtcgtaa agctgctgca cttaccgaaa gtgattatcg
    11041 tgttctggtt ggcgagctgg atgatgagca gatggctgca ttatccagat tgggtaacga
    11101 ttatcgccca acaagtgctt atgaacgtgg tcagcgttat gcaagccgat tgcagaatga
    11161 atttgctgga aatatttctg cgctggctga tgcggaaaat atttcacgta agattattac
    11221 ccgctgtatc aacaccgcca aattgcctaa atcagttgtt gctctttttt ctcaccccgg
    11281 tgaactatct gcccggtcag gtgatgcact tcaaaaagcc tttacagata aagaggaatt
    11341 acttaagcag caggcatcta accttcatga gcagaaaaaa gctggggtga tatttgaagc
    11401 tgaagaagtt atcactcttt taacttctgt gcttaaaacg tcatctgcat caagaactag
    11461 tttaagctca cgacatcagt ttgctcctgg agcgacagta ttgtataagg gcgataaaat
    11521 ggtgcttaac ctggacaggt cccgtgttcc aactgagtgt atagagaaaa ttgaggccat
    11581 tcttaaggaa cttgaaaagc cagcaccctg atgcgacctc gttttagtct acgtttatct
    11641 gtctttactt aatgtccttt gttacaggcc agaaagcata actggcctga atattctctc
    11701 tgggcccact gttccacttg tatcgtcggt ctgataatca gactgggacc acggtcccac
    11761 tcgtatcgtc ggtctgatta ttagtctggg accacggtcc cactcgtatc gtcggtctga
    11821 ttattagtct gggaccacgg tcccactcgt atcgtcggtc tgataatcag actgggacca
    11881 cggtcccact cgtatcgtcg gtctgattat tagtctggga ccatggtccc actcgtatcg
    11941 tcggtctgat tattagtctg ggaccacggt cccactcgta tcgtcggtct gattattagt
    12001 ctggaaccac ggtcccactc gtatcgtcgg tctgattatt agtctgggac cacggtccca
    12061 ctcgtatcgt cggtctgatt attagtctgg gaccacgatc ccactcgtgt tgtcggtctg
    12121 attatcggtc tgggaccacg gtcccacttg tattgtcgat cagactatca gcgtgagact
    12181 acgattccat caatgcctgt caagggcaag tattgacatg tcgtcgtaac ctgtagaacg
    12241 gagtaacctc ggtgtgcggt tgtatgcctg cggtggattg ctgctgtgtc ctgcttatcc
    12301 acaacatttt gcgcacggtt atgtggacgg gcctaaggta gctaccaata tttagtttct
    12361 aagccttgcg acagacctcc cacttagatt gccacgcata gagctagcga gtcagcgaaa
    12421 agcatgacgc gctttcaagc gtggcgagta tgtgaaccaa ggcttcggac aggactatat
    12481 acttaggttt gatctcgccc cgagaactgt aaacctcaac atttatagat tattagggat
    12541 aacagggtaa t
//
